Addgene plasmid #159037: pMSR:MSMEG_0021:Dendra
Purpose: T7 expression of C-term fluorescent fusion in E. coli
Depositing lab: Keith Derbyshire & Joseph Wade. Depositing organization: Wadsworth Center, New York State Department of Health. Publication: A Mycobacterial Systems Resource for the Research Community. Judd JA, Canestrari J, Clark R, Joseph A, Lapierre P, Lasek-Nesselquist E, Mir M, Palumbo M, Smith C, Stone M, Upadhyay A, Wirth SE, Dedrick RM, Meier CG, Russell DA, Dills A, Dove E, Kester J, Wolf ID, Zhu J, Rubin ER, Fortune S, Hatfull GF, Gray TA, Wade JT, Derbyshire KM. mBio. 2021 Mar 2;12(2). pii: mBio.02401-20. doi: 10.1128/mBio.02401-20. PubMed 33653882.
Backbone
  Vector backbone: pMSR:Dendra
  Vector type: Bacterial Expression ; Integrating Mycobacterial Expression Vector attL5
Growth in bacteria
  Bacterial resistance: Apramycin, 25 μg/mL
  Growth temperature: 37°C
  Growth strain: DH5alpha
  Copy number: High Copy
Gene/Insert
  Gene/Insert name: MSMEG_0021
  Species: M. smegmatis
  Promoter: pmycTetO
  Tag / fusion protein: Gly-Ala Linker/Dendra2/1x Flag Tag (C terminal on insert)
  Cloning method: Ligation Independent Cloning
  Sequencing primers: 5′ TGATAGAGTTTGTCCTCCCTATCAG; 3′ TCCATATGCACCTTGACACG
Terms and licenses: Academic/Nonprofit Terms; Industry Terms: Not Available to Industry
Depositor comments: NCBI reference sequence: CP000480.1. 5' cloning site: Ase1, destroyed during cloning. 3' cloning site: HindIII, not destroyed during cloning
How to cite: pMSR:MSMEG_0021:Dendra was a gift from Keith Derbyshire & Joseph Wade (Addgene plasmid # 159037 ; http://n2t.net/addgene:159037 ; RRID:Addgene_159037)
