[The description below was written by a language model from this plasmid's Addgene catalogue record and pLannotate feature annotations shown in this document.]
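Description:
pMSR:MSMEG_0021:Dendra is a 5.3 kb shuttle plasmid from a Mycobacterial Systems Resource collection, built on the pMSR:Dendra backbone. It is catalogued as both a bacterial expression vector and an integrating mycobacterial expression vector. In E. coli it replicates as a high-copy plasmid from a ColE1/pUC-type origin and is selected with apramycin through the aac(3)IV acetyltransferase gene. It carries no mycobacterial replication origin in the annotated features. Instead it encodes the mycobacteriophage L5 integrase, with adjacent L5 sequence that includes a fragment of gene 32. The integrase catalyses site-specific recombination into the chromosomal L5 attachment site, giving stable single-copy insertion in mycobacteria.

The payload is the M. smegmatis open reading frame MSMEG_0021, which the sequence annotation identifies as panD, the aspartate 1-decarboxylase that produces beta-alanine. It was inserted by ligation-independent cloning and is fused at its C terminus, through a Gly-Ala linker, to the green-to-red photoconvertible fluorescent protein Dendra2, followed by a single FLAG epitope. The record names the promoter as pmycTetO, a tet-operator-containing mycobacterial promoter. The short "tight TRE" fragments flagged by the annotation software most likely reflect these tet operator sequences rather than a mammalian Tet-responsive promoter. A T7 promoter sits just upstream of the coding sequence and a partial T7 terminator lies downstream, which supports the stated purpose of T7-driven expression of the fusion in E. coli. The design therefore allows the same tagged protein to be made in E. coli or expressed from an integrated copy in mycobacteria. There, the Dendra2 and FLAG tags would suit fluorescence localisation and antibody-based detection, although the record does not spell out these applications.
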