Features (pLannotate 1.2.2; 14 found; start..end, strand, type, name):
     15..32      +  promoter       tight TRE promoter (fragment): Tet-responsive promoter PTight, consisting of seven tet operator sequences followed by the minimal CMV promoter
     46..64      +  promoter       T7 promoter: promoter for bacteriophage T7 RNA polymerase
     80..487     +  CDS            panD: PAND_MYCS2 - Protein inferred from homology: Swiss-Prot protein existence level 3. Catalyzes the pyruvoyl-dependent decarboxylation of aspartate to produce beta-alanine. From Mycolicibacterium smegmatis (strain ATCC 700084 / mc(2)155) (Mycobacterium smegmatis).
    509..1195    +  CDS            Dendra2: Dendra2 is a photoconvertible green fluorescent protein published in 2006, derived from Dendronephthya sp.. It has high acid sensitivity.
   1235..1255    +  CDS            FLAG (fragment): FLAG® epitope tag, followed by an enterokinase cleavage site
   1264..1306    +  terminator     T7 terminator (fragment): transcription terminator for bacteriophage T7 RNA polymerase
   1512..2312    +  CDS            ApmR: aminoglycoside 3-N-acetyltransferase type IV ; aac(3)IV; confers resistance to apramycin (Paget and Davies, 1996)
   2379..2396    -  misc_feature   MCS (fragment): pBluescript multiple cloning site
   2437..3025    +  rep_origin     ori: high-copy-number ColE1/pMB1/pBR322/pUC origin of replication
   3193..3221    +  misc_feature   MCS (fragment): pUC18/19 multiple cloning site
   3781..4893    +  CDS            33: VINT_BPML5 - Also known as int. Protein inferred from homology: Swiss-Prot protein existence level 3. Integrase is necessary for integration of the phage into the host genome by site-specific recombination. From Mycobacterium phage L5 (Mycobacteriophage L5).
   4955..5059    -  CDS            32 (fragment): VG32_BPML5 - Protein predicted: Swiss-Prot protein existence level 4. From Mycobacterium phage L5 (Mycobacteriophage L5).
   5115..5219    +  CDS            Y4104_STRCO (fragment): Protein inferred from homology: Swiss-Prot protein existence level 3. From Streptomyces coelicolor (strain ATCC BAA-471 / A3(2) / M145).
   5277..8       +  promoter       tight TRE promoter (fragment) (across the origin): Tet-responsive promoter PTight, consisting of seven tet operator sequences followed by the minimal CMV promoter
>Addgene plasmid #159037 | pMSR:MSMEG_0021:Dendra | addgene full sequence | sequence record 315577 | Addgene NGS Result
TGATAGAGTTTGTCCTCCCTATCAGTGATAGATAGGCTTAAGGAGTAATACGACTCACTATAGGGAGAAG
GAGGCCATTATGCAAAGAGTGCTGCTGGCAAGCAAGATTCACCGCGCAACAGTGACTCAAGCGGACCTGC
ACTACGTCGGGTCCATAACGATCGACGCGGAACTGATGGCAGCCGCGGACATCGTCGAGGGTGAACAGGT
GCACGTCGTGGACATCACGAGCGGGGCACGACTGGTCACCTACGCCATCACCGGCACCCCGGGGTCGGGT
GTGATCGGCATCAACGGCGCTGCCGCCCATCTCATTTCGCCAGGAAACCTGGTGATCATCATGTCGTTCG
TACATCTCGACGAAGCCGAACGTGCCGATCACCGGGCAAACGTCGTGCACGTCGACGCCGACAACCACAT
CGTCACCATCGGATCCGACCCGGCCCAGCCGGTACCAGGGGCGGCCGATCAGCTGGTGGGACGGGTGAAG
CTTGGTGCGGCCGCGGGCAACACGCCTGGCATCAATCTGATCAAGGAGGACATGCGTGTCAAGGTGCATA
TGGAGGGCAACGTGAACGGTCACGCCTTCGTGATCGAGGGGGAGGGTAAGGGTAAGCCTTACGAAGGGAC
CCAGACCGCCAACCTCACCGTCAAGGAGGGCGCCCCTCTCCCATTCTCGTACGATATCCTCACTACCGCG
GTGCATTACGGGAACCGCGTGTTCACCAAGTACCCCGAGGATATCCCTGACTACTTCAAGCAGAGCTTCC
CGGAGGGATACTCCTGGGAGCGGACGATGACCTTCGAAGACAAGGGTATCTGTACGATCCGCAGCGACAT
CTCGCTGGAAGGGGACTGTTTCTTCCAGAACGTCCGTTTCAAGGGGACCAACTTTCCGCCGAACGGCCCG
GTCATGCAGAAGAAGACCCTCAAGTGGGAGCCGAGCACGGAGAAGCTGCACGTTCGGGACGGCCTCCTGG
TCGGCAACATCAACATGGCGCTGCTGCTGGAAGGCGGCGGCCACTACCTATGCGACTTCAAGACCACGTA
CAAAGCGAAGAAGGTCGTCCAGCTGCCCGACGCGCACTTCGTGGACCACCGCATCGAAATCCTGGGGAAC
GATTCGGACTACAACAAGGTCAAGTTGTACGAGCACGCTGTGGCACGCTATAGCCCGCTCCCGTCGCAGG
TCTGGTTCGAAGGCGGCGGCGGGGAGAACCTGTATTTCCAGGACTACAAGGACGACGACGACAAGTGATT
TAAATAACCCCTTGGGGCCTCTAAACGGGTCTTGAGGGGTTTTTTGTTAACTAGCGTACGATCGAATTCC
TGCAGCTCACGGTAACTGATGCCGTATTTGCAGTACCAGCGTACGGCCCACAGAATGATGTCACGCTGAA
AATGCCGGCCTTTGAATGGGTTCATGTGCAGCTCCATCAGCAAAAGGGGATGATAAGTTTATCACCACCG
ACTATTTGCAACAGTGCCGTTGATCGTGCTATGATCGACTGATGTCATCAGCGGTGGAGTGCAATGTCGT
GCAATACGAATGGCGAAAAGCCGAGCTCATCGGTCAGCTTCTCAACCTTGGGGTTACCCCCGGCGGTGTG
CTGCTGGTCCACAGCTCCTTCCGTAGCGTCCGGCCCCTCGAAGATGGGCCACTTGGACTGATCGAGGCCC
TGCGTGCTACGCTGGGTCCGGGAGGGACGCTCGTCATGCCCTCGTGGTCAGGTCTGGACGACGAGCCGTT
CGATCCTGCCACGTCGCCCGTTACACCGGACCTTGGAGTTGTCTCTGACACATTCTGGCGCCTGCCAAAT
GTAAAGCGCAGCGCCCATCCATTTGCCTTTGCGGCAGCGGGGCCACAGGCAGAGCAGATCATCTCTGATC
CATTGCCCCTGCCACCTTACTCGCCTGCAAGCCCGGTCGCCCGTGTCCATGAACTCGATGGGCAGGTACT
TCTCCTCGGCGTGGGACACGATGCCAACACGACGCTGCATCTTGCCGAGTTGATGGCAAAGGTTCCCTAT
GGGGTGCCGAGACACTGCACCATTCTTCAGGATGGCAAGTTGGTACGCGTCGATTATCTCGAGAATGACC
ACTGCTGTGAGCGCTTTGCCTTGGCGGACAGGTGGCTCAAGGAGAAGAGCCTTCAGAAGGAAGGTCCAGT
CGGTCATGCCTTTGCTCGGTTGATCCGCTCCCGCGACATTGTGGCGACAGCCCTGGGTCAACTGGGCCGA
GATCCGTTGATCTTCCTGCATCCGCCAGAGGCGGGATGCGAAGAATGCGATGCCGCTCGCCAGTCGATTG
GCTGAGCTCATGAGCGGAGAACGAGATGACGTTGGAGGGGCAAGGTCGCGCTGATTGCTGGGGCAACACG
GGGGATCCACTAGTTCCATGAGCGTCAGACCCCGTAGAAAAGATCAAAGGATCTTCTTGAGATCCTTTTT
TTCTGCGCGTAATCTGCTGCTTGCAAACAAAAAAACCACCGCTACCAGCGGTGGTTTGTTTGCCGGATCA
AGAGCTACCAACTCTTTTTCCGAAGGTAACTGGCTTCAGCAGAGCGCAGATACCAAATACTGTCCTTCTA
GTGTAGCCGTAGTTAGGCCACCACTTCAAGAACTCTGTAGCACCGCCTACATACCTCGCTCTGCTAATCC
TGTTACCAGTGGCTGCTGCCAGTGGCGATAAGTCGTGTCTTACCGGGTTGGACTCAAGACGATAGTTACC
GGATAAGGCGCAGCGGTCGGGCTGAACGGGGGGTTCGTGCACACAGCCCAGCTTGGAGCGAACGACCTAC
ACCGAACTGAGATACCTACAGCGTGAGCTATGAGAAAGCGCCACGCTTCCCGAGGGGAGAAAGGCGGACA
GGTATCCGGTAAGCGGCAGGGTCGGAACAGGAGAGCGCACGAGGGAGCTTCCAGGGGGAAACGCCTGGTA
TCTTTATAGTCCTGTCGGGTTTCGCCACCTCTGACTTGAGCGTCGATTTTTGTGATGCTCGTCAGGGGGG
CGGAGCCTATGGAAAAACGCCAGCAACGCGGCCTTTTTACGGTTCCTGGCCTTTTGCTGGCCTTTTGCTC
ACATGTTCTTTCCTGCGTTATCCCCTGATTCTGTGGATAACCGTATTACCGCCTTTGAGTGAGCTGATAC
CGCTCGCCGCAGCCGAACGACCGAGCGCAACGCGTGCGGCCGCGGTACCCGGGGATCCTCTAGAGTCGAC
CACCAAGGGCACCATCTCTGCTTGGGCCACCCCGTTGGCCGCAGCCAGCTCGCTGAGAGCCGTGAACGAC
AGGGCGAACGCCAGCCCGCCGACGGCGAGGGTTCCGACCGCTGCAACTCCCGGTGCAACCTTGTCCCGGT
CTATTCTCTTCACTGCACCAGCTCCAATCTGGTGTGAATGCCCCTCGTCTGTTCGCGCAGGCGGGGGGCT
CTATTCGTTTGTCAGCATCGAAAGTAGCCAGATCAGGGATGCGTTGCAACCGCGTATGCCCAGGTCAGAA
GAGTCGCACAAGAGTTGCAGACCCCTGGAAAGAAAAATGGCCAGAGGGCGAAAACACCCTCTGACCAGCG
GAGCGGGCGACGGGAATCGAACCCGCGTAGCTAGTTTGGAAGAATGGGTGTCTGCCGACCACATATGGGC
CGGTCAAGATAGGTTTTTACCCCCTCTCGGCTGCATCCTCTAAGTGGAAAGAAATTGCAGGTCGTAGAAG
CGCGTTGAAGCCTGAGAGTTGCACAGGAGTTGCAACCCGGTAGCCTTGTTCACGACGAGAGGAGACCTAG
TTGGCACGTCGCGGATGGGGATCGCTGAAGACTCAGCGCAGCGGGAGGATCCAAGCCTCATACGTCAACC
CGCAGGACGGTGTGAGGTACTACGCGCTGCAGACCTACGACAACAAGATGGACGCCGAAGCCTGGCTCGC
GGGCGAGAAGCGGCTCATCGAGATGGAGACCTGGACCCCTCCACAGGACCGGGCGAAGAAGGCAGCCGCC
AGCGCCATCACGCTGGAGGAGTACACCCGGAAGTGGCTCGTGGAGCGCGACCTCGCAGACGGCACCAGGG
ATCTGTACAGCGGGCACGCGGAGCGCCGCATCTACCCGGTGCTAGGTGAAGTGGCGGTCACAGAGATGAC
GCCAGCTCTGGTGCGTGCGTGGTGGGCCGGGATGGGTAGGAAGCACCCGACTGCCCGCCGGCATGCCTAC
AACGTCCTCCGGGCGGTGATGAACACAGCGGTCGAGGACAAGCTGATCGCAGAGAACCCGTGCCGGATCG
AGCAGAAGGCAGCCGATGAGCGCGACGTAGAGGCGCTGACGCCTGAGGAGCTGGACATCGTCGCCGCTGA
GATCTTCGAGCACTACCGGATCGCGGCATACATCCTGGCGTGGACGAGCCTCCGGTTCGGAGAGCTGATC
GAGCTTCGCCGCAAGGACATCGTGGACGACGGCATGACGATGAAGCTCCGGGTGCGCCGTGGCGCTTCCC
GCGTGGGGAACAAGATCGTCGTTGGCAACGCCAAGACCGTCCGGTCGAAGCGTCCTGTGACGGTTCCGCC
TCACGTCGCGGAGATGATCCGAGCGCACATGAAGGACCGTACGAAGATGAACAAGGGCCCCGAGGCATTC
CTGGTGACCACGACGCAGGGCAACCGGCTGTCGAAGTCCGCGTTCACCAAGTCGCTGAAGCGTGGCTACG
CCAAGATCGGTCGGCCGGAACTCCGCATCCACGACCTCCGCGCTGTCGGCGCTACGTTCGCCGCTCAGGC
AGGTGCGACGACCAAGGAGCTGATGGCCCGTCTCGGTCACACGACTCCTAGGATGGCGATGAAGTACCAG
ATGGCGTCTGAGGCCCGCGACGAGGCTATCGCTGAGGCGATGTCCAAGCTGGCCAAGACCTCCTGAAACG
CAAAAAGCCCCCCTCCCAAGGACACTGAGTCCTAAAGAGGGGGGTTTCTTGTCAGTACGCGAAGAACCAC
GCCTGGCCGCGAGCGCCAGCACCGCCGCTCTGTGCGGAGACCTGGGCACCAGCCCCGCCGCCGCCAGGAG
CATTGCCGTTCCCGCCAGAAATCTAGACGGTGACCACAACGCGCCCGCTTTGATCGGGGACGTCGAAATA
TTGGATCGTCGGCACCGTCACGGCCGTGGGAGGCGGCACGATCCGCGACGTGATGATCGGCCGCATCCCC
ACGGTGCTGCGCAGTGAGCTCTACGCCATCCCGGCGTTGATCTGTGCGTTCGCACGCACAGGCCCGGTGT
GAGAAGGGTCTCTGACGAGCGGGAGAACTCCCTATCAG
